Addgene plasmid #191119: pCS2-MfnG-EcYRS-EGFP*
Purpose: A plasmid for incorporation of O-Me-Tyr into an EGFP reporter without O-Me-Tyr feeding for zebrafish
Depositing lab: Han Xiao. Depositing organization: Rice University. Publication: Expanding the eukaryotic genetic code with a biosynthesized 21st amino acid. Wu KL, Moore JA, Miller MD, Chen Y, Lee C, Xu W, Peng Z, Duan Q, Phillips GN Jr, Uribe RA, Xiao H. Protein Sci. 2022 Oct;31(10):e4443. doi: 10.1002/pro.4443. PubMed 36173166.
Backbone
  Vector backbone: pCS2+
  Vector type: Mammalian Expression
Growth in bacteria
  Bacterial resistance: Ampicillin, 100 μg/mL
  Growth temperature: 37°C
  Growth strain: DH5alpha
  Copy number: High Copy
Gene/Insert
  Gene/Insert name: MfnG - P2A - Mutant E. coli TyrRS - T2A - enhanced green fluorescence protein (alt name: MfnG - P2A - EcYRS - T2A - EGFP)
  Species: Synthetic; Streptomyces drozdowiczii / E. coli
  Insert size (bp): 3322
  Tag / fusion protein: His tag (C terminal on insert)
Resource information
  A portion of this plasmid was derived from a plasmid made by: Synthetic
Terms and licenses: Academic/Nonprofit Terms; Industry Terms: Not Available to Industry
How to cite: pCS2-MfnG-EcYRS-EGFP* was a gift from Han Xiao (Addgene plasmid # 191119 ; http://n2t.net/addgene:191119 ; RRID:Addgene_191119)
