[The description below was written by a language model from this plasmid's Addgene catalogue record and pLannotate feature annotations shown in this document.]
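Description:
pCS2-MfnG-EcYRS-EGFP* is a 7.4 kb expression plasmid built on the pCS2+ backbone. It is catalogued as a mammalian expression vector but intended for use in zebrafish. It is maintained in E. coli at high copy through a ColE1/pUC-type origin with ampicillin selection (AmpR under its own bla promoter). It also retains the usual pCS2+ accessories: an f1 origin, lac promoter/operator remnants, and lacZα and lacI fragments. Expression in vertebrate cells is driven by the simian CMV IE94 enhancer/promoter, which runs across the plasmid's numbering origin into an SP6 promoter just upstream of the insert. An SV40 polyadenylation signal lies downstream. The SP6 site, together with the flanking T7 and T3 promoters, is the standard pCS2+ arrangement that allows in vitro transcription of mRNA, a common route for embryo injection, although the record does not say which delivery mode was used.

The roughly 3.3 kb synthetic insert is a single open reading frame encoding three proteins separated by self-cleaving 2A peptides: MfnG from Streptomyces drozdowiczii, a mutant E. coli tyrosyl-tRNA synthetase (EcYRS, annotated as tyrS), and EGFP with a C-terminal His tag. The stated purpose is to incorporate O-methyl-tyrosine into the EGFP reporter without feeding that amino acid. This implies that MfnG supplies it biosynthetically and that the engineered synthetase charges it for incorporation. The asterisk in EGFP* presumably marks a suppressible stop codon, but the record does not give its nature or position. MfnG and the 2A sequences are not annotated in the feature table, and the short H1 promoter hit is probably spurious. No suppressor tRNA is annotated, so it may need to be supplied separately.
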