Features (pLannotate 1.2.2; 17 found; start..end, strand, type, name):
     35..53      +  promoter       SP6 promoter: promoter for bacteriophage SP6 RNA polymerase
   1204..1220    +  promoter       H1 promoter (fragment): human H1 RNA promoter
   1279..2550    +  CDS            tyrS: SYY_ECOLI - Experimental evidence at protein level: Swiss-Prot protein existence level 1. Catalyzes the attachment of L-tyrosine to tRNA(Tyr) in a two- step reaction: tyrosine is first activated by ATP to form Tyr-AMP and then transferred to the acceptor end of tRNA(Tyr) (PubMed:4292198, PubMed:4579631). Can also mischarge tRNA(Tyr) with D-tyrosine, leading to the formation of D-tyrosyl-tRNA(Tyr), which can be hydrolyzed by the D-aminoacyl-tRNA deacylase (PubMed:4292198). In vitro, can also use the non-natural amino acid azatyrosine (PubMed:11006270). From Escherichia coli (strain K12).
   2622..3336    +  CDS            EGFP (fragment): the original enhanced GFP (Yang et al., 1996) mammalian codon-optimized
   3427..3444    -  promoter       T7 promoter (fragment): promoter for bacteriophage T7 RNA polymerase
   3449..3583    -  polyA_signal   SV40 poly(A) signal: SV40 polyadenylation signal
   3696..3714    -  promoter       T3 promoter: promoter for bacteriophage T3 RNA polymerase
   3759..3775    -  protein_bind   lac operator: The lac repressor binds to the lac operator to inhibit transcription in E. coli. This inhibition can be relieved by adding lactose or isopropyl-β-D-thiogalactopyranoside (IPTG). lac repressor encoded by lacI
   3783..3813    -  promoter       lac promoter: promoter for the E. coli lac operon
   3828..3849    -  protein_bind   CAP binding site: CAP binding activates transcription in the presence of cAMP. E. coli catabolite activator protein
   3862..3954    -  CDS            lacI (fragment): lac repressor; lacI; The lac repressor binds to the lac operator to inhibit transcription in E. coli. This inhibition can be relieved by adding lactose or isopropyl-β-D-thiogalactopyranoside (IPTG).
   4137..4725    -  rep_origin     ori: high-copy-number ColE1/pMB1/pBR322/pUC origin of replication
   4896..5756    -  CDS            AmpR: β-lactamase; bla; confers resistance to ampicillin, carbenicillin, and related antibiotics
   5757..5861    -  promoter       AmpR promoter: bla
   5914..6342    -  rep_origin     f1 ori (sequence partly withheld): f1 bacteriophage origin of replication; arrow indicates direction of (+) strand synthesis
   6347..6413    -  CDS            lacZα (fragment): LacZα fragment of β-galactosidase; lacZ fragment
   6420..7397    +  promoter       CMV IE94 promoter: enhancer/promoter region of simian cytomegalovirus major immediate early transcription unit IE94
>Addgene plasmid #191119 | pCS2-MfnG-EcYRS-EGFP* | addgene full sequence | sequence record 373722 | Addgene NGS Result
CGCCATTCTGCCTGGGGACGTCGGAGCAAGCTTGATTTAGGTGACACTATAGAATACAAGCTACTTGTTC
TTTTTGCAGGATCCATGGTGACTCCAGAGGGGAATGTGTCATTGGTGGATGAGAGCTTGTTAGTCGGCGT
TACGGATGAGGATCGCGCAGTCCGTTCTGCCCACCAATTCTATGAGCGTTTAATTGGTTTGTGGGCGCCT
GCAGTAATGGAGGCTGCCCATGAGTTGGGCGTTTTTGCTGCCTTAGCAGAAGCGCCTGCTGACTCAGGGG
AACTGGCTCGCCGCCTGGATTGCGACGCCCGTGCTATGCGTGTATTGCTGGACGCATTATACGCATATGA
CGTCATTGACCGCATCCATGATACTAACGGCTTTCGTTATTTACTTAGTGCCGAGGCACGTGAATGCCTT
CTTCCGGGTACGCTGTTTTCCTTAGTCGGCAAGTTCATGCATGACATCAACGTGGCCTGGCCTGCCTGGC
GCAATCTTGCTGAAGTGGTGCGCCACGGCGCGCGTGATACGTCCGGCGCCGAATCTCCAAATGGCATCGC
ACAGGAAGACTATGAATCTTTGGTCGGAGGGATCAATTTTTGGGCACCTCCAATCGTGACGACCTTGTCT
CGCAAACTGCGTGCCTCTGGACGTTCGGGGGATGCAACAGCCTCCGTGCTGGATGTTGGCTGCGGTACGG
GACTGTACTCACAGCTGCTGTTACGCGAGTTCCCTCGTTGGACAGCCACAGGCTTAGACGTCGAACGTAT
CGCGACTTTAGCTAATGCTCAGGCACTGCGCTTGGGAGTCGAAGAGCGTTTTGCAACTCGTGCCGGGGAT
TTCTGGCGCGGAGGCTGGGGAACAGGCTACGACTTAGTCTTGTTTGCCAATATTTTCCATTTGCAAACGC
CAGCATCAGCAGTCCGTCTTATGCGTCATGCCGCCGCTTGTCTGGCGCCCGACGGTTTAGTGGCTGTAGT
AGACCAAATTGTAGATGCCGACCGTGAACCCAAAACCCCACAGGATCGTTTTGCTTTATTATTTGCGGCC
TCAATGACCAACACTGGTGGCGGCGACGCATATACATTCCAAGAGTATGAAGAATGGTTTACCGCAGCGG
GATTGCAGCGCATTGAAACTTTGGACACTCCAATGCATCGCATTCTTTTAGCCCGTCGCGCCACCGAACC
TAGCGCAGTCCCGGAGGGACAGGGGAGTGGGGCGACCAATTTCAGCCTCCTTAAACAGGCTGGCGATGTG
GAAGAGAATCCTGGCCCCATGGCAAGCAGTAACTTGATTAAACAATTGCAAGAGCGGGGGCTGGTAGCCC
AGGTGACGGACGAGGAAGCGTTAGCAGAGCGACTGGCGCAAGGCCCGATCGCACTCGTGTGTGGCTTCGA
TCCTACCGCTGACAGCTTGCATTTGGGGCATCTTGTTCCATTGTTATGCCTGAAACGCTTCCAGCAGGCG
GGCCACAAGCCGGTTGCGCTGGTAGGCGGCGCGACGGGTCTGATTGGCGACCCGAGCTTCAAAGCTGCCG
AGCGTAAGCTGAACACCGAAGAAACTGTTCAGGAGTGGGTGGACAAAATCCGTAAGCAGGTTGCCCCGTT
CCTCGATTTCGACTGTGGAGAAAACTCTGCTATCGCGGCCAATAATTATGACTGGTTCGGCAATATGAAT
GTGCTGACCTTCCTGCGCGATATTGGCAAACACTTCTCCGTTAACCAGATGATCAACAAAGAAGCGGTTA
AGCAGCGTCTCAACCGTGAAGATCAGGGGATTTCGTTCACTGAGTTTTCCTACAACCTGCTGCAGGGTTA
TAGTATGGCCTGTTTGAACAAACAGTACGGTGTGGTGCTGCAAATTGGTGGTTCTGACCAGTGGGGTAAC
ATCACTTCTGGTATCGACCTGACCCGTCGTCTGCATCAGAATCAGGTGTTTGGCCTGACCGTTCCGCTGA
TCACTAAAGCAGATGGCACCAAATTTGGTAAAACTGAAGGCGGCGCAGTCTGGTTGGATCCGAAGAAAAC
CAGCCCGTACAAATTCTACCAGTTCTGGATCAACACTGCGCGTGCCGACGTTTACCGCTTCCTGAAGTTC
TTCACCTTTATGAGCATTGAAGAGATCAACGCCCTGGAAGAAGAAGATAAAAACAGCGGTAAAGCACCGC
GCGCCCAGTATGTACTGGCGGAGCAGGTGACTCGTCTGGTTCACGGTGAAGAAGGTTTACAGGCGGCAAA
ACGTATTACCGAATGCCTGTTCAGCGGTTCTTTGAGTGCGCTGAGTGAAGCGGACTTCGAACAGCTGGCG
CAGGACGGCGTACCGATGGTTGAGATGGAAAAGGGCGCAGACCTGATGCAGGCACTGGTCGATTCTGAAC
TGCAACCTTCCCGTGGTCAGGCACGTAAAACTATCGCCTCCAATGCCATCACCATTAACGGTGAAAAACA
GTCCGATCCTGAATACTTCTTTAAAGAAGAAGATCGTCTGTTTGGTCGTTTTACCTTACTGCGTCGCGGT
AAAAAGAATTACTGTCTGATTTGCTGGAAAGGGCCCGTTGGGAGTGGGGAGGGGCGCGGCAGTCTGCTTA
CCTGCGGTGATGTTGAGGAAAACCCAGGACCGGTGAGCAAGGGCGAGGAGCTGTTCACCGGGGTGGTGCC
CATCCTGGTCGAGCTGGACGGCGACGTAAACGGCCACAAGTTCAGCGTGTCCGGCGAGGGCGAGGGCGAT
GCCACCTAGGGCAAGCTGACCCTGAAGTTCATCTGCACCACCGGCAAGCTGCCCGTGCCCTGGCCCACCC
TCGTGACCACCCTGACCTACGGCGTGCAGTGCTTCAGCCGCTACCCCGACCACATGAAGCAGCACGACTT
CTTCAAGTCCGCCATGCCCGAAGGCTACGTCCAGGAGCGCACCATCTTCTTCAAGGACGACGGCAACTAC
AAGACCCGCGCCGAGGTGAAGTTCGAGGGCGACACCCTGGTGAACCGCATCGAGCTGAAGGGCATCGACT
TCAAGGAGGACGGCAACATCCTGGGGCACAAGCTGGAGTACAACTACAACAGCCACAACGTCTATATCAT
GGCCGACAAGCAGAAGAACGGCATCAAGGTGAACTTCAAGATCCGCCACAACATCGAGGACGGCAGCGTG
CAGCTCGCCGACCACTACCAGCAGAACACCCCCATCGGCGACGGCCCCGTGCTGCTGCCCGACAACCACT
ACCTGAGCACCCAGTCCGCCCTGAGCAAAGACCCCAACGAGAAGCGCGATCACATGGTCCTGCTGGAGTT
CGTGACCGCCGCCGGGATCACTCTCGGCATGGACGAGCTGTACAAGGGGCCCTTCGAACAAAAACTCATC
TCAGAAGAGGATCTGAATATGCATACCGGTCATCATCACCATCACCATTGACTCGAGCCTCTAGAACTAT
AGTGAGTCGTATTACGTAGATCCAGACATGATAAGATACATTGATGAGTTTGGACAAACCACAACTAGAA
TGCAGTGAAAAAAATGCTTTATTTGTGAAATTTGTGATGCTATTGCTTTATTTGTAACCATTATAAGCTG
CAATAAACAAGTTAACAACAACAATTGCATTCATTTTATGTTTCAGGTTCAGGGGGAGGTGTGGGAGGTT
TTTTAATTCGCGGCCGCGGCGCCAATGCATTGGGCCCGGTACCCAGCTTTTGTTCCCTTTAGTGAGGGTT
AATTGCGCGCTTGGCGTAATCATGGTCATAGCTGTTTCCTGTGTGAAATTGTTATCCGCTCACAATTCCA
CACAACATACGAGCCGGGAGCATAAAGTGTAAAGCCTGGGGTGCCTAATGAGTGAGCTAACTCACATTAA
TTGCGTTGCGCTCACTGCCCGCTTTCCAGTCGGGAAACCTGTCGTGCCAGCTGCATTAATGAATCGGCCA
ACGCGCGGGGAGAGGCGGTTTGCGTATTGGGCGCTCTTCCGCTTCCTCGCTCACTGACTCGCTGCGCTCG
GTCGTTCGGCTGCGGCGAGCGGTATCAGCTCACTCAAAGGCGGTAATACGGTTATCCACAGAATCAGGGG
ATAACGCAGGAAAGAACATGTGAGCAAAAGGCCAGCAAAAGGCCAGGAACCGTAAAAAGGCCGCGTTGCT
GGCGTTTTTCCATAGGCTCCGCCCCCCTGACGAGCATCACAAAAATCGACGCTCAAGTCAGAGGTGGCGA
AACCCGACAGGACTATAAAGATACCAGGCGTTTCCCCCTGGAAGCTCCCTCGTGCGCTCTCCTGTTCCGA
CCCTGCCGCTTACCGGATACCTGTCCGCCTTTCTCCCTTCGGGAAGCGTGGCGCTTTCTCATAGCTCACG
CTGTAGGTATCTCAGTTCGGTGTAGGTCGTTCGCTCCAAGCTGGGCTGTGTGCACGAACCCCCCGTTCAG
CCCGACCGCTGCGCCTTATCCGGTAACTATCGTCTTGAGTCCAACCCGGTAAGACACGACTTATCGCCAC
TGGCAGCAGCCACTGGTAACAGGATTAGCAGAGCGAGGTATGTAGGCGGTGCTACAGAGTTCTTGAAGTG
GTGGCCTAACTACGGCTACACTAGAAGAACAGTATTTGGTATCTGCGCTCTGCTGAAGCCAGTTACCTTC
GGAAAAAGAGTTGGTAGCTCTTGATCCGGCAAACAAACCACCGCTGGTAGCGGTGGTTTTTTTGTTTGCA
AGCAGCAGATTACGCGCAGAAAAAAAGGATCTCAAGAAGATCCTTTGATCTTTTCTACGGGGTCTGACGC
TCAGTGGAACGAAAACTCACGTTAAGGGATTTTGGTCATGAGATTATCAAAAAGGATCTTCACCTAGATC
CTTTTAAATTAAAAATGAAGTTTTAAATCAATCTAAAGTATATATGAGTAAACTTGGTCTGACAGTTACC
AATGCTTAATCAGTGAGGCACCTATCTCAGCGATCTGTCTATTTCGTTCATCCATAGTTGCCTGACTCCC
CGTCGTGTAGATAACTACGATACGGGAGGGCTTACCATCTGGCCCCAGTGCTGCAATGATACCGCGAGAC
CCACGCTCACCGGCTCCAGATTTATCAGCAATAAACCAGCCAGCCGGAAGGGCCGAGCGCAGAAGTGGTC
CTGCAACTTTATCCGCCTCCATCCAGTCTATTAATTGTTGCCGGGAAGCTAGAGTAAGTAGTTCGCCAGT
TAATAGTTTGCGCAACGTTGTTGCCATTGCTACAGGCATCGTGGTGTCACGCTCGTCGTTTGGTATGGCT
TCATTCAGCTCCGGTTCCCAACGATCAAGGCGAGTTACATGATCCCCCATGTTGTGCAAAAAAGCGGTTA
GCTCCTTCGGTCCTCCGATCGTTGTCAGAAGTAAGTTGGCCGCAGTGTTATCACTCATGGTTATGGCAGC
ACTGCATAATTCTCTTACTGTCATGCCATCCGTAAGATGCTTTTCTGTGACTGGTGAGTACTCAACCAAG
TCATTCTGAGAATAGTGTATGCGGCGACCGAGTTGCTCTTGCCCGGCGTCAATACGGGATAATACCGCGC
CACATAGCAGAACTTTAAAAGTGCTCATCATTGGAAAACGTTCTTCGGGGCGAAAACTCTCAAGGATCTT
ACCGCTGTTGAGATCCAGTTCGATGTAACCCACTCGTGCACCCAACTGATCTTCAGCATCTTTTACTTTC
ACCAGCGTTTCTGGGTGAGCAAAAACAGGAAGGCAAAATGCCGCAAAAAAGGGAATAAGGGCGACACGGA
AATGTTGAATACTCATACTCTTCCTTTTTCAATATTATTGAAGCATTTATCAGGGTTATTGTCTCATGAG
CGGATACATATTTGAATGTATTTAGAAAAATAAACAAATAGGGGTTCCGCGCACATTTCCCCGAAAAGTG
CCACCTAAATTGTAAGCGTTAATATTTTGTTAAAATTCGCGTTAAATTTTTGTTAAATCAGCTCATTTTT
TAACCAATAGGCCGAAATCGGCAAAATCCCTTATAAATCAAAAGAATAGACCGAGATAGGGT
[37 nt withheld, positions 6013-6049]
AAAGAACGTGGACTCCAACGTCAAAGG
[49 nt withheld, positions 6077-6125]
T
[91 nt withheld, positions 6127-6217]
G
[124 nt withheld, positions 6219-6342]
CCCATTCGCCATTCAGGCTGCGCAACTGTTGGGAAGGGCGATCGGTGCGGGCCTCTTCGCTATTACGCCA
GTCGACCGCCAATTCAATATGGCGTATATGGACTCATGCCAATTCAATATGGTGGATCTGGACCTGTGCC
AATTCAATATGGCGTATATGGACTCGTGCCAATTCAATATGGTGGATCTGGACCCCAGCCAATTCAATAT
GGCGGACTTGGCACCATGCCAATTCAATATGGCGGACCTGGCACTGTGCCAACTGGGGAGGGGTCTACTT
GGCACGGTGCCAAGTTTGAGGAGGGGTCTTGGCCCTGTGCCAAGTCCGCCATATTGAATTGGCATGGTGC
CAATAATGGCGGCCATATTGGCTATATGCCAGGATCAATATATAGGCAATATCCAATATGGCCCTATGCC
AATATGGCTATTGGCCAGGTTCAATACTATGTATTGGCCCTATGCCATATAGTATTCCATATATGGGTTT
TCCTATTGACGTAGATAGCCCCTCCCAATGGGCGGTCCCATATACCATATATGGGGCTTCCTAATACCGC
CCATAGCCACTCCCCCATTGACGTCAATGGTCTCTATATATGGTCTTTCCTATTGACGTCATATGGGCGG
TCCTATTGACGTATATGGCGCCTCCCCCATTGACGTCAATTACGGTAAATGGCCCGCCTGGCTCAATGCC
CATTGACGTCAATAGGACCACCCACCATTGACGTCAATGGGATGGCTCATTGCCCATTCATATCCGTTCT
CACGCCCCCTATTGACGTCAATGACGGTAAATGGCCCACTTGGCAGTACATCAATATCTATTAATAGTAA
CTTGGCAAGTACATTACTATTGGAAGTACGCCAGGGTACATTGGCAGTACTCCCATTGACGTCAATGGCG
GTAAATGGCCCGCGATGGCTGCCAAGTACATCCCCATTGACGTCAATGGGGAGGGGCAATGACGCAAATG
GGCGTTCCATTGACGTAAATGGGCGGTAGGCGTGCCTAATGGGAGGTCTATATAAGCAATGCTCGTTTAG
GGAAC
